>Addgene plasmid #163020 | (326) pAAV SV40-ZsGreen U6-gRNA | depositor full sequence | sequence record 315734 | (326) pAAV SV40-ZsGreen U6-gRNA sequence 4758 bps
CCTGCAGGCAGCTGCGCGCTCGCTCGCTCACTGAGGCCGCCCGGGCGTCGGGCGACCTTTGGTCGCCCGG
CCTCAGTGAGCGAGCGAGCGCGCAGAGAGGGAGTGGCCAACTCCATCACTAGGGGTTCCTGCGGCCGCAC
GCGTTCAGTCCTAGTGATCCGTACCTTCTGAGGCGGAAAGAACCAGCTGTGGAATGTGTGTCAGTTAGGG
TGTGGAAAGTCCCCAGGCTCCCCAGCAGGCAGAAGTATGCAAAGCATGCATCTCAATTAGTCAGCAACCA
GGTGTGGAAAGTCCCCAGGCTCCCCAGCAGGCAGAAGTATGCAAAGCATGCATCTCAATTAGTCAGCAAC
CATAGTCCCGCCCCTAACTCCGCCCATCCCGCCCCTAACTCCGCCCAGTTCCGCCCATTCTCCGCCCCAT
GGCTGACTAATTTTTTTTATTTATGCAGAGGCCGAGGCCGCCTCGGCCTCTGAGCTATTCCAGAAGTAGT
GAGGAGGCTTTTTTGGAGGCCTAGGCTTTTGCAAAAAGCTTGATTCTTCTGACACAACAGTCTCGCTAGC
CTCCAGAATTCAGGTACTAGTGATCCGCCACCATGGCCCAGTCCAAGCACGGCCTGACCAAGGAGATGAC
CATGAAGTACCGCATGGAGGGCTGCGTGGACGGCCACAAGTTCGTGATCACCGGCGAGGGCATCGGCTAC
CCCTTCAAGGGCAAGCAGGCCATCAACCTGTGCGTGGTGGAGGGCGGCCCCTTGCCCTTCGCCGAGGACA
TCTTGTCCGCCGCCTTCATGTACGGCAACCGCGTGTTCACCGAGTACCCCCAGGACATCGTCGACTACTT
CAAGAACTCCTGCCCCGCCGGCTACACCTGGGACCGCTCCTTCCTGTTCGAGGACGGCGCCGTGTGCATC
TGCAACGCCGACATCACCGTGAGCGTGGAGGAGAACTGCATGTACCACGAGTCCAAGTTCTACGGCGTGA
ACTTCCCCGCCGACGGCCCCGTGATGAAGAAGATGACCGACAACTGGGAGCCCTCCTGCGAGAAGATCAT
CCCCGTGCCCAAGCAGGGCATCTTGAAGGGCGACGTGAGCATGTACCTGCTGCTGAAGGACGGTGGCCGC
TTGCGCTGCCAGTTCGACACCGTGTACAAGGCCAAGTCCGTGCCCCGCAAGATGCCCGACTGGCACTTCA
TCCAGCACAAGCTGACCCGCGAGGACCGCAGCGACGCCAAGAACCAGAAGTGGCACCTGACCGAGCACGC
CATCGCCTCCGGCTCCGCCTTGCCCTAGCTTCCACGGTACCAAGCTTAAGTTTAAACCGCTGATCAGCCT
CGACTGTGCCTTCTAGTTGCCAGCCATCTGTTGTTTGCCCCTCCCCCGTGCCTTCCTTGACCCTGGAAGG
TGCCACTCCCACTGTCCTTTCCTAATAAAATGAGGAAATTGCATCGCATTGTCTGAGTAGGTGTCATTCT
ATTCTGGGGGGTGGGGTGGGGCAGGACAGCAAGGGGGAGGATTGGGAAGACAATAGCAGGCATGCTGGGG
ATGCGGTGGGCTCTATGGCTTCTGAGGCGGAAAGAAAGGTAACCACGTGCGGACCGAGCGGATCCCTAGG
ACTGAACGACATCTTCGAAGCTCAGAAAATCGAATGGCACGGATCTGGTACCGAGGGCCTATTTCCCATG
ATTCCTTCATATTTGCATATACGATACAAGGCTGTTAGAGAGATAATTGGAATTAATTTGACTGTAAACA
CAAAGATATTAGTACAAAATACGTGACGTAGAAAGTAATAATTTCTTGGGTAGTTTGCAGTTTTAAAATT
ATGTTTTAAAATGGACTATCATATGCTTACCGTAACTTGAAAGTATTTCGATTTCTTGGCTTTATATATC
TTGTGGAAAGGACGAAACACCGGAGACCACGGCAGGTCTCAGTTTTAGTACTCTGGAAACAGAATCTACT
AAAACAAGGCAAAATGCCGTGTTTATCTCGTCAACTTGTTGGCGAGATTTTTGCGGCCGCAGGAACCCCT
AGTGATGGAGTTGGCCACTCCCTCTCTGCGCGCTCGCTCGCTCACTGAGGCCGGGCGACCAAAGGTCGCC
CGACGCCCGGGCTTTGCCCGGGCGGCCTCAGTGAGCGAGCGAGCGCGCAGCTGCCTGCAGGGGCGCCTGA
TGCGGTATTTTCTCCTTACGCATCTGTGCGGTATTTCACACCGCATA
[142 nt withheld, positions 2218-2359]
C
[141 nt withheld, positions 2361-2501]
CCTTTGACGTTGGAGTCCACGTTCTTT
[37 nt withheld, positions 2529-2565]
ACCCTATCTCGGGCTATTCTTTTGATTTATAAGGGATTTTGCCGATTTCGGCCTATTGGTTAAAAAATGA
GCTGATTTAACAAAAATTTAACGCGAATTTTAACAAAATATTAACGTTTACAATTTTATGGTGCACTCTC
AGTACAATCTGCTCTGATGCCGCATAGTTAAGCCAGCCCCGACACCCGCCAACACCCGCTGACGCGCCCT
GACGGGCTTGTCTGCTCCCGGCATCCGCTTACAGACAAGCTGTGACCGTCTCCGGGAGCTGCATGTGTCA
GAGGTTTTCACCGTCATCACCGAAACGCGCGAGACGAAAGGGCCTCGTGATACGCCTATTTTTATAGGTT
AATGTCATGATAATAATGGTTTCTTAGACGTCAGGTGGCACTTTTCGGGGAAATGTGCGCGGAACCCCTA
TTTGTTTATTTTTCTAAATACATTCAAATATGTATCCGCTCATGAGACAATAACCCTGATAAATGCTTCA
ATAATATTGAAAAAGGAAGAGTATGAGTATTCAACATTTCCGTGTCGCCCTTATTCCCTTTTTTGCGGCA
TTTTGCCTTCCTGTTTTTGCTCACCCAGAAACGCTGGTGAAAGTAAAAGATGCTGAAGATCAGTTGGGTG
CACGAGTGGGTTACATCGAACTGGATCTCAACAGCGGTAAGATCCTTGAGAGTTTTCGCCCCGAAGAACG
TTTTCCAATGATGAGCACTTTTAAAGTTCTGCTATGTGGCGCGGTATTATCCCGTATTGACGCCGGGCAA
GAGCAACTCGGTCGCCGCATACACTATTCTCAGAATGACTTGGTTGAGTACTCACCAGTCACAGAAAAGC
ATCTTACGGATGGCATGACAGTAAGAGAATTATGCAGTGCTGCCATAACCATGAGTGATAACACTGCGGC
CAACTTACTTCTGACAACGATCGGAGGACCGAAGGAGCTAACCGCTTTTTTGCACAACATGGGGGATCAT
GTAACTCGCCTTGATCGTTGGGAACCGGAGCTGAATGAAGCCATACCAAACGACGAGCGTGACACCACGA
TGCCTGTAGCAATGGCAACAACGTTGCGCAAACTATTAACTGGCGAACTACTTACTCTAGCTTCCCGGCA
ACAATTAATAGACTGGATGGAGGCGGATAAAGTTGCAGGACCACTTCTGCGCTCGGCCCTTCCGGCTGGC
TGGTTTATTGCTGATAAATCTGGAGCCGGTGAGCGTGGAAGCCGCGGTATCATTGCAGCACTGGGGCCAG
ATGGTAAGCCCTCCCGTATCGTAGTTATCTACACGACGGGGAGTCAGGCAACTATGGATGAACGAAATAG
ACAGATCGCTGAGATAGGTGCCTCACTGATTAAGCATTGGTAACTGTCAGACCAAGTTTACTCATATATA
CTTTAGATTGATTTAAAACTTCATTTTTAATTTAAAAGGATCTAGGTGAAGATCCTTTTTGATAATCTCA
TGACCAAAATCCCTTAACGTGAGTTTTCGTTCCACTGAGCGTCAGACCCCGTAGAAAAGATCAAAGGATC
TTCTTGAGATCCTTTTTTTCTGCGCGTAATCTGCTGCTTGCAAACAAAAAAACCACCGCTACCAGCGGTG
GTTTGTTTGCCGGATCAAGAGCTACCAACTCTTTTTCCGAAGGTAACTGGCTTCAGCAGAGCGCAGATAC
CAAATACTGTCCTTCTAGTGTAGCCGTAGTTAGGCCACCACTTCAAGAACTCTGTAGCACCGCCTACATA
CCTCGCTCTGCTAATCCTGTTACCAGTGGCTGCTGCCAGTGGCGATAAGTCGTGTCTTACCGGGTTGGAC
TCAAGACGATAGTTACCGGATAAGGCGCAGCGGTCGGGCTGAACGGGGGGTTCGTGCACACAGCCCAGCT
TGGAGCGAACGACCTACACCGAACTGAGATACCTACAGCGTGAGCTATGAGAAAGCGCCACGCTTCCCGA
AGGGAGAAAGGCGGACAGGTATCCGGTAAGCGGCAGGGTCGGAACAGGAGAGCGCACGAGGGAGCTTCCA
GGGGGAAACGCCTGGTATCTTTATAGTCCTGTCGGGTTTCGCCACCTCTGACTTGAGCGTCGATTTTTGT
GATGCTCGTCAGGGGGGCGGAGCCTATGGAAAAACGCCAGCAACGCGGCCTTTTTACGGTTCCTGGCCTT
TTGCTGGCCTTTTGCTCACATGT
Features (pLannotate 1.2.2; 16 found; start..end, strand, type, name):
     12..39      +  repeat_region  AAV2 ITR (fragment): inverted terminal repeat of adeno-associated virus serotype 2 inverted
     68..95      +  repeat_region  AAV2 ITR (fragment): inverted terminal repeat of adeno-associated virus serotype 2 inverted
    168..525     +  promoter       SV40 promoter: SV40 enhancer and early promoter
    593..1286    +  CDS            ZsGreen1 (fragment): Zoanthus green fluorescent protein mammalian codon-optimized
   1334..1558    +  polyA_signal   bGH poly(A) signal: bovine growth hormone polyadenylation signal
   1612..1651    +  CDS            AviTag™ (fragment): peptide tag that allows for enzymatic biotinylation
   1663..1903    +  promoter       U6 promoter: RNA polymerase III promoter for human U6 snRNA
   1932..2007    +  misc_RNA       Sa gRNA scaffold: guide RNA scaffold for the Staphylococcus aureus CRISPR/Cas9 system
   2021..2161    +  repeat_region  AAV2 ITR: inverted terminal repeat of adeno-associated virus serotype 2 inverted
   2166..2217    -  misc_feature   bom (fragment): basis of mobility region from pBR322
   2236..2616    +  rep_origin     M13 ori (sequence partly withheld): M13 bacteriophage origin of replication; arrow indicates direction of (+) strand synthesis
   2692..2741    -  misc_feature   bom (fragment): basis of mobility region from pBR322
   2843..2878    -  CDS            rop (fragment): Rop protein, which maintains plasmids at low copy number; rop
   2973..3077    +  promoter       AmpR promoter: bla
   3078..3938    +  CDS            AmpR: β-lactamase; bla; confers resistance to ampicillin, carbenicillin, and related antibiotics
   4109..4697    +  rep_origin     ori: high-copy-number ColE1/pMB1/pBR322/pUC origin of replication
