>Addgene plasmid #163020 | (326) pAAV SV40-ZsGreen U6-gRNA | addgene full sequence | sequence record 321572 | Addgene NGS Result
CCTGCAGGCAGCTGCGCGCTCGCTCGCTCACTGAGGCCGCCCGGGCGTCGGGCGACCTTTGGTCGCCCGG
CCTCAGTGAGCGAGCGAGCGCGCAGAGAGGGAGTGGCCAACTCCATCACTAGGGGTTCCTGCGGCCGCAC
GCGTTCAGTCCTAGTGATCCGTACCTTCTGAGGCGGAAAGAACCAGCTGTGGAATGTGTGTCAGTTAGGG
TGTGGAAAGTCCCCAGGCTCCCCAGCAGGCAGAAGTATGCAAAGCATGCATCTCAATTAGTCAGCAACCA
GGTGTGGAAAGTCCCCAGGCTCCCCAGCAGGCAGAAGTATGCAAAGCATGCATCTCAATTAGTCAGCAAC
CATAGTCCCGCCCCTAACTCCGCCCATCCCGCCCCTAACTCCGCCCAGTTCCGCCCATTCTCCGCCCCAT
GGCTGACTAATTTTTTTTATTTATGCAGAGGCCGAGGCCGCCTCGGCCTCTGAGCTATTCCAGAAGTAGT
GAGGAGGCTTTTTTGGAGGCCTAGGCTTTTGCAAAAAGCTTGATTCTTCTGACACAACAGTCTCGCTAGC
CTCCAGAATTCAGGTACTAGTGATCCGCCACCATGGCCCAGTCCAAGCACGGCCTGACCAAGGAGATGAC
CATGAAGTACCGCATGGAGGGCTGCGTGGACGGCCACAAGTTCGTGATCACCGGCGAGGGCATCGGCTAC
CCCTTCAAGGGCAAGCAGGCCATCAACCTGTGCGTGGTGGAGGGCGGCCCCTTGCCCTTCGCCGAGGACA
TCTTGTCCGCCGCCTTCATGTACGGCAACCGCGTGTTCACCGAGTACCCCCAGGACATCGTCGACTACTT
CAAGAACTCCTGCCCCGCCGGCTACACCTGGGACCGCTCCTTCCTGTTCGAGGACGGCGCCGTGTGCATC
TGCAACGCCGACATCACCGTGAGCGTGGAGGAGAACTGCATGTACCACGAGTCCAAGTTCTACGGCGTGA
ACTTCCCCGCCGACGGCCCCGTGATGAAGAAGATGACCGACAACTGGGAGCCCTCCTGCGAGAAGATCAT
CCCCGTGCCCAAGCAGGGCATCTTGAAGGGCGACGTGAGCATGTACCTGCTGCTGAAGGACGGTGGCCGC
TTGCGCTGCCAGTTCGACACCGTGTACAAGGCCAAGTCCGTGCCCCGCAAGATGCCCGACTGGCACTTCA
TCCAGCACAAGCTGACCCGCGAGGACCGCAGCGACGCCAAGAACCAGAAGTGGCACCTGACCGAGCACGC
CATCGCCTCCGGCTCCGCCTTGCCCTAGCTTCCACGGTACCAAGCTTAAGTTTAAACCGCTGATCAGCCT
CGACTGTGCCTTCTAGTTGCCAGCCATCTGTTGTTTGCCCCTCCCCCGTGCCTTCCTTGACCCTGGAAGG
TGCCACTCCCACTGTCCTTTCCTAATAAAATGAGGAAATTGCATCGCATTGTCTGAGTAGGTGTCATTCT
ATTCTGGGGGGTGGGGTGGGGCAGGACAGCAAGGGGGAGGATTGGGAAGACAATAGCAGGCATGCTGGGG
ATGCGGTGGGCTCTATGGATTCTGAGGCGGAAAGAAAGGTAACCACGTGCGGACCGAGCGGATCCCTAGG
ACTGAACGACATCTTCGAAGCTCAGAAAATCGAATGGCACGGATCTGGTACCGAGGGCCTATTTCCCATG
ATTCCTTCATATTTGCATATACGATACAAGGCTGTTAGAGAGATAATTGGAATTAATTTGACTGTAAACA
CAAAGATATTAGTACAAAATACGTGACGTAGAAAGTAATAATTTCTTGGGTAGTTTGCAGTTTTAAAATT
ATGTTTTAAAATGGACTATCATATGCTTACCGTAACTTGAAAGTATTTCGATTTCTTGGCTTTATATATC
TTGTGGAAAGGACGAAACACCGGAGACCACGGCAGGTCTCAGTTTTAGTACTCTGGAAACAGAATCTACT
AAAACAAGGCAAAATGCCGTGTTTATCTCGTCAACTTGTTGGCGAGATTTTTGCGGCCGCAGGAACCCCT
AGTGATGGAGTTGGCCACTCCCTCTCTGCGCGCTCGCTCGCTCACTGAGGCCGGGCGACCAAAGGTCGCC
CGACGCCCGGGCTTTGCCCGGGCGGCCTCAGTGAGCGAGCGAGCGCGCAGCTGCCTGCAGGGGCGCCTGA
TGCGGTATTTTCTCCTTACGCATCTGTGCGGTATTTCACACCGCATA
[95 nt withheld, positions 2218-2312]
T
[46 nt withheld, positions 2314-2359]
C
[141 nt withheld, positions 2361-2501]
CCTTTGACGTTGGAGTCCACGTTCTTT
[37 nt withheld, positions 2529-2565]
ACTCTATCTCGGGCTATTCTTTTGATTTATAAGGGATTTTGCCGATTTCGGTCTATTGGTTAAAAAATGA
GCTGATTTAACAAAAATTTAACGCGAATTTTAACAAAATATTAACGTTTACAATTTTATGGTGCACTCTC
AGTACAATCTGCTCTGATGCCGCATAGTTAAGCCAGCCCCGACACCCGCCAACACCCGCTGACGCGCCCT
GACGGGCTTGTCTGCTCCCGGCATCCGCTTACAGACAAGCTGTGACCGTCTCCGGGAGCTGCATGTGTCA
GAGGTTTTCACCGTCATCACCGAAACGCGCGAGACGAAAGGGCCTCGTGATACGCCTATTTTTATAGGTT
AATGTCATGATAATAATGGTTTCTTAGACGTCAGGTGGCACTTTTCGGGGAAATGTGCGCGGAACCCCTA
TTTGTTTATTTTTCTAAATACATTCAAATATGTATCCGCTCATGAGACAATAACCCTGATAAATGCTTCA
ATAATATTGAAAAAGGAAGAGTATGAGTATTCAACATTTCCGTGTCGCCCTTATTCCCTTTTTTGCGGCA
TTTTGCCTTCCTGTTTTTGCTCACCCAGAAACGCTGGTGAAAGTAAAAGATGCTGAAGATCAGTTGGGTG
CACGAGTGGGTTACATCGAACTGGATCTCAACAGCGGTAAGATCCTTGAGAGTTTTCGCCCCGAAGAACG
TTTTCCAATGATGAGCACTTTTAAAGTTCTGCTATGTGGCGCGGTATTATCCCGTATTGACGCCGGGCAA
GAGCAACTCGGTCGCCGCATACACTATTCTCAGAATGACTTGGTTGAGTACTCACCAGTCACAGAAAAGC
ATCTTACGGATGGCATGACAGTAAGAGAATTATGCAGTGCTGCCATAACCATGAGTGATAACACTGCGGC
CAACTTACTTCTGACAACGATCGGAGGACCGAAGGAGCTAACCGCTTTTTTGCACAACATGGGGGATCAT
GTAACTCGCCTTGATCGTTGGGAACCGGAGCTGAATGAAGCCATACCAAACGACGAGCGTGACACCACGA
TGCCTGTAGCAATGGCAACAACGTTGCGCAAACTATTAACTGGCGAACTACTTACTCTAGCTTCCCGGCA
ACAATTAATAGACTGGATGGAGGCGGATAAAGTTGCAGGACCACTTCTGCGCTCGGCCCTTCCGGCTGGC
TGGTTTATTGCTGATAAATCTGGAGCCGGTGAGCGTGGAAGCCGCGGTATCATTGCAGCACTGGGGCCAG
ATGGTAAGCCCTCCCGTATCGTAGTTATCTACACGACGGGGAGTCAGGCAACTATGGATGAACGAAATAG
ACAGATCGCTGAGATAGGTGCCTCACTGATTAAGCATTGGTAACTGTCAGACCAAGTTTACTCATATATA
CTTTAGATTGATTTAAAACTTCATTTTTAATTTAAAAGGATCTAGGTGAAGATCCTTTTTGATAATCTCA
TGACCAAAATCCCTTAACGTGAGTTTTCGTTCCACTGAGCGTCAGACCCCGTAGAAAAGATCAAAGGATC
TTCTTGAGATCCTTTTTTTCTGCGCGTAATCTGCTGCTTGCAAACAAAAAAACCACCGCTACCAGCGGTG
GTTTGTTTGCCGGATCAAGAGCTACCAACTCTTTTTCCGAAGGTAACTGGCTTCAGCAGAGCGCAGATAC
CAAATACTGTTCTTCTAGTGTAGCCGTAGTTAGGCCACCACTTCAAGAACTCTGTAGCACCGCCTACATA
CCTCGCTCTGCTAATCCTGTTACCAGTGGCTGCTGCCAGTGGCGATAAGTCGTGTCTTACCGGGTTGGAC
TCAAGACGATAGTTACCGGATAAGGCGCAGCGGTCGGGCTGAACGGGGGGTTCGTGCACACAGCCCAGCT
TGGAGCGAACGACCTACACCGAACTGAGATACCTACAGCGTGAGCTATGAGAAAGCGCCACGCTTCCCGA
AGGGAGAAAGGCGGACAGGTATCCGGTAAGCGGCAGGGTCGGAACAGGAGAGCGCACGAGGGAGCTTCCA
GGGGGAAACGCCTGGTATCTTTATAGTCCTGTCGGGTTTCGCCACCTCTGACTTGAGCGTCGATTTTTGT
GATGCTCGTCAGGGGGGCGGAGCCTATGGAAAAACGCCAGCAACGCGGCCTTTTTACGGTTCCTGGCCTT
TTGCTGGCCTTTTGCTCACATGT
Features (pLannotate 1.2.2; 16 found; start..end, strand, type, name):
     12..39      +  repeat_region  AAV2 ITR (fragment): inverted terminal repeat of adeno-associated virus serotype 2 inverted
     68..95      +  repeat_region  AAV2 ITR (fragment): inverted terminal repeat of adeno-associated virus serotype 2 inverted
    168..525     +  promoter       SV40 promoter: SV40 enhancer and early promoter
    593..1286    +  CDS            ZsGreen1 (fragment): Zoanthus green fluorescent protein mammalian codon-optimized
   1334..1558    +  polyA_signal   bGH poly(A) signal: bovine growth hormone polyadenylation signal
   1612..1651    +  CDS            AviTag™ (fragment): peptide tag that allows for enzymatic biotinylation
   1663..1903    +  promoter       U6 promoter: RNA polymerase III promoter for human U6 snRNA
   1932..2007    +  misc_RNA       Sa gRNA scaffold: guide RNA scaffold for the Staphylococcus aureus CRISPR/Cas9 system
   2021..2161    +  repeat_region  AAV2 ITR: inverted terminal repeat of adeno-associated virus serotype 2 inverted
   2166..2217    -  misc_feature   bom (fragment): basis of mobility region from pBR322
   2236..2691    +  rep_origin     f1 ori (sequence partly withheld): f1 bacteriophage origin of replication; arrow indicates direction of (+) strand synthesis
   2692..2741    -  misc_feature   bom (fragment): basis of mobility region from pBR322
   2843..2878    -  CDS            rop (fragment): Rop protein, which maintains plasmids at low copy number; rop
   2973..3077    +  promoter       AmpR promoter: bla
   3078..3938    +  CDS            AmpR: β-lactamase; bla; confers resistance to ampicillin, carbenicillin, and related antibiotics
   4109..4697    +  rep_origin     ori: high-copy-number ColE1/pMB1/pBR322/pUC origin of replication
