[The description below was written by a language model from this plasmid's Addgene catalogue record and pLannotate feature annotations shown in this document.]
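Description:
(326) pAAV SV40-ZsGreen U6-gRNA is a 4,758 bp AAV2-based transfer plasmid for mammalian expression. It combines a green fluorescent reporter with an empty expression cassette for Staphylococcus aureus Cas9 guide RNAs. In bacteria it is maintained through a high-copy ColE1/pUC-type origin and selected with ampicillin via the bla gene and its own promoter. A filamentous phage origin (called f1 in one annotation and M13 in the other) is also present, along with short bom and rop remnants from the pBR322 lineage. A recombination-limiting strain is listed for propagation, which is usual for ITR-containing plasmids because the repeats are prone to rearrangement.

Between the AAV2 inverted terminal repeats, which allow the intervening DNA to be packaged into recombinant AAV particles, sit two independent transcription units. The first uses the SV40 enhancer and early promoter to drive mammalian codon-optimized ZsGreen1 from Zoanthus sp., terminated by the bovine growth hormone polyadenylation signal. The second places the human U6 RNA polymerase III promoter upstream of the Sa gRNA scaffold. According to the record, BsaI sites allow a spacer of choice to be inserted; these presumably lie in the short gap between the promoter and scaffold, although the feature table does not annotate them. ZsGreen fluorescence therefore marks cells that received the guide cassette.

Both sequence records annotate the right-hand ITR in full but detect only two short fragments of the left one. A brief AviTag-like match between the poly(A) signal and U6 is probably incidental. The associated work concerns optimizing S. aureus dCas9 CRISPRi components for AAV delivery. No Cas9 is encoded here, so it must be supplied separately.
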