Addgene plasmid #163020: (326) pAAV SV40-ZsGreen U6-gRNA
Purpose: Fluorescent reporter for Sa gRNA (Bsa1 sites)
Depositing lab: Tonia Rex. Depositing organization: Vanderbilt University. Publication: Optimization of S. aureus dCas9 and CRISPRi Elements for a Single Adeno-Associated Virus that Targets an Endogenous Gene. Backstrom JR, Sheng J, Wang MC, Bernardo-Colon A, Rex TS. Mol Ther Methods Clin Dev. 2020 Sep 6;19:139-148. doi: 10.1016/j.omtm.2020.09.001. eCollection 2020 Dec 11. PubMed 33024795.
Backbone
  Vector backbone: AAV2
  Backbone manufacturer: Cell Biolabs
  Backbone size w/o insert (bp): 4000
  Total vector size (bp): 4758
  Vector type: Mammalian Expression, AAV
Growth in bacteria
  Bacterial resistance: Ampicillin, 100 μg/mL
  Growth temperature: 37°C
  Growth strain: NEB Stable
  Growth instructions: 34-35 degrees is ideal
  Copy number: High Copy
Gene/Insert
  Gene/Insert name: Zs Green
  Species: Zoanthus sp.
  Insert size (bp): 724
  GenBank ID: AAF03372.1
  Promoter: SV40
  Cloning method: Restriction Enzyme; 5′ cloning site Spe1 (not destroyed); 3′ cloning site Kpn1 (not destroyed)
  Sequencing primers: 5′ SV40-S; 3′ bGH-A
Resource information
  A portion of this plasmid was derived from a plasmid made by: Purchased from Takara Bio.
Terms and licenses: Academic/Nonprofit Terms; Industry Terms: Not Available to Industry
How to cite: (326) pAAV SV40-ZsGreen U6-gRNA was a gift from Tonia Rex (Addgene plasmid # 163020 ; http://n2t.net/addgene:163020 ; RRID:Addgene_163020)
